>Addgene plasmid #190619 | ZMYND8-2A-neo | addgene full sequence | sequence record 373373 | Addgene NGS Result
TTAATGTAGTCTTATGCAATACTCTTGTAGTCTTGCAACATGGTAACGATGAGTTAGCAACATGCCTTAC
AAGGAGAGAAAAAGCACCGTGCATGCCGATTGGTGGAAGTAAGGTGGTACGATCGTGCCTTATTAGGAAG
GCAACAGACGGGTCTGACATGGATTGGACGAACCACTGAATTGCCGCATTGCAGAGATATTGTATTTAAG
TGCCTAGCTCGATACATAAACGGGTCTCTCTGGTTAGACCAGATCTGAGCCTGGGAGCTCTCTGGCTAAC
TAGGGAACCCACTGCTTAAGCCTCAATAAAGCTTGCCTTGAGTGCTTCAAGTAGTGTGTGCCCGTCTGTT
GTGTGACTCTGGTAACTAGAGATCCCTCAGACCCTTTTAGTCAGTGTGGAAAATCTCTAGCAGTGGCGCC
CGAACAGGGACTTGAAAGCGAAAGGGAAACCAGAGGAGCTCTCTCGACGCAGGACTCGGCTTGCTGAAGC
GCGCACGGCAAGAGGCGAGGGGCGGCGACTGGTGAGTACGCCAAAAATTTTGACTAGCGGAGGCTAGAAG
GAGAGAGATGGGTGCGAGAGCGTCAGTATTAAGCGGGGGAGAATTAGATCGCGATGGGAAAAAATTCGGT
TAAGGCCAGGGGGAAAGAAAAAATATAAATTAAAACATATAGTATGGGCAAGCAGGGAGCTAGAACGATT
CGCAGTTAATCCTGGCCTGTTAGAAACATCAGAAGGCTGTAGACAAATACTGGGACAGCTACAACCATCC
CTTCAGACAGGATCAGAAGAACTTAGATCATTATATAATACAGTAGCAACCCTCTATTGTGTGCATCAAA
GGATAGAGATAAAAGACACCAAGGAAGCTTTAGACAAGATAGAGGAAGAGCAAAACAAAAGTAAGACCAC
CGCACAGCAAGCGGCCGCTGATCTTCAGACCTGGAGGAGGAGATATGAGGGACAATTGGAGAAGTGAATT
ATATAAATATAAAGTAGTAAAAATTGAACCATTAGGAGTAGCACCCACCAAGGCAAAGAGAAGAGTGGTG
CAGAGAGAAAAAAGAGCAGTGGGAATAGGAGCTTTGTTCCTTGGGTTCTTGGGAGCAGCAGGAAGCACTA
TGGGCGCAGCGTCAATGACGCTGACGGTACAGGCCAGACAATTATTGTCTGGTATAGTGCAGCAGCAGAA
CAATTTGCTGAGGGCTATTGAGGCGCAACAGCATCTGTTGCAACTCACAGTCTGGGGCATCAAGCAGCTC
CAGGCAAGAATCCTGGCTGTGGAAAGATACCTAAAGGATCAACAGCTCCTGGGGATTTGGGGTTGCTCTG
GAAAACTCATTTGCACCACTGCTGTGCCTTGGAATGCTAGTTGGAGTAATAAATCTCTGGAACAGATTTG
GAATCACACGACCTGGATGGAGTGGGACAGAGAAATTAACAATTACACAAGCTTAATACACTCCTTAATT
GAAGAATCGCAAAACCAGCAAGAAAAGAATGAACAAGAATTATTGGAATTAGATAAATGGGCAAGTTTGT
GGAATTGGTTTAACATAACAAATTGGCTGTGGTATATAAAATTATTCATAATGATAGTAGGAGGCTTGGT
AGGTTTAAGAATAGTTTTTGCTGTACTTTCTATAGTGAATAGAGTTAGGCAGGGATATTCACCATTATCG
TTTCAGACCCACCTCCCAACCCCGAGGGGACCCAGACCACAATTTTAAAAGAAAAGGGGGGATTGGGGGG
TACAGTGCAGGGGAAAGAATAGTAGACATAATAGCAACAGACATACAAACTAAAGAATTACAAAAACAAA
TTACAAAAATTCAAAATTTTCGGGTTTATTACAGGGACAGCAGAGATCCACTTTGGCGCCGGCTCGAGTG
GCTCCGGTGCCCGTCAGTGGGCAGAGCGCACATCGCCCACAGTCCCCGAGAAGTTGGGGGGAGGGGTCGG
CAATTGAACCGGTGCCTAGAGAAGGTGGCGCGGGGTAAACTGGGAAAGTGATGTCGTGTACTGGCTCCGC
CTTTTTCCCGAGGGTGGGGGAGAACCGTATATAAGTGCAGTAGTCGCCGTGAACGTTCTTTTTCGCAACG
GGTTTGCCGCCAGAACACAGGTGTCGTGACGCGGGATCCGCCACCATGGACTACAAAGACCATGACGGTG
ATTATAAAGATCATGACATCGATTACAAGGATGACGATGACAAGATGCATCCACAGAGCTTGGCTGAAGA
GGAAATAAAAACAGAACAGGAGGTGGTAGAGGGCATGGATATCTCTACTCGCTCCAAAGATCCTGGCTCT
GCAGAGAGAACAGCCCAGAAAAGAAAGTTCCCCAGCCCTCCACATTCTTCCAATGGCCACTCGCCGCAGG
ACACATCAACAAGCCCCATTAAAAAGAAAAAGAAACCTGGCTTACTGAACAGTAACAATAAGGAGCAGTC
AGAACTAAGACATGGTCCGTTTTACTATATGAAGCAGCCACTCACCACAGACCCTGTTGATGTTGTACCG
CAGGATGGACGGAATGATTTCTACTGCTGGGTTTGTCACCGGGAAGGCCAAGTCCTTTGCTGTGAGCTCT
GTCCCCGGGTTTATCACGCTAAGTGTCTGAGACTGACATCGGAACCAGAGGGGGACTGGTTTTGTCCTGA
ATGTGAGAAAATTACAGTAGCAGAATGCATCGAGACCCAGAGTAAAGCCATGACAATGCTCACCATTGAA
CAGTTATCCTACCTGCTCAAGTTTGCCATTCAGAAAATGAAACAGCCAGGGACAGATGCATTCCAGAAGC
CCGTTCCATTGGAACAGCACCCTGACTATGCGGAATACATCTTCCATCCAATGGACCTTTGTACATTGGA
AAAGAATGCGAAAAAGAAAATGTATGGCTGCACAGAAGCCTTCCTGGCTGATGCAAAGTGGATTTTGCAC
AACTGCATCATTTATAATGGGGGAAATCACAAATTGACGCAAATAGCGAAAGTAGTCATCAAAATCTGTG
AACATGAGATGAATGAAATCGAAGTATGTCCAGAATGTTATCTAGCTGCTTGCCAAAAACGAGATAACTG
GTTTTGTGAGCCTTGTAGCAATCCACATCCTTTGGTCTGGGCCAAACTGAAGGGGTTTCCATTCTGGCCT
GCAAAAGCTCTAAGGGATAAAGACGGGCAGGTCGATGCCCGATTCTTTGGACAACATGACAGGGCCTGGG
TTCCAATAAATAATTGCTACCTCATGTCTAAAGAAATTCCTTTTTCTGTGAAAAAGACTAAGAGCATCTT
CAACAGTGCCATGCAAGAGATGGAGGTTTACGTGGAGAACATCCGCAGGAAGTTTGGGGTTTTTAATTAC
TCTCCATTTAGGACACCCTACACACCCAACAGCCAGTATCAAATGCTGCTCGATCCCACCAACCCCAGCG
CCGGCACTGCCAAGATAGACAAGCAGGAGAAGGTCAAGCTCAACTTTGACATGACGGCATCCCCCAAGAT
CCTGATGAGCAAGCCTGTGCTGAGTGGGGGCACAGGCCGCCGGATTTCCTTGTCGGATATGCCGCGCTCC
CCCATGAGCACAAACTCTTCTGTGCACACGGGCTCCGACGTGGAGCAGGATGCTGAGAAGAAGGCCACGT
CGAGCCACTTCAGTGCGAGCGAGGAGTCCATGGACTTCCTGGATAAGAGCACAGCTTCACCAGCCTCCAC
CAAGACGGGACAAGCAGGGAGTTTATCCGGCAGCCCAAAGCCCTTCTCTCCTCAACTGTCAGCTCCTATC
ACGACGAAAACGGACAAAACCTCCACCACCGGCAGCATCCTGAATCTTAACCTGGATCGAAGCAAAGCTG
AGATGGATTTGAAGGAGCTGAGCGAGTCGGTCCAGCAACAGTCCACCCCTGTTCCTCTCATCTCTCCCAA
GCGCCAGATTCGTAGCAGGTTCCAGCTGAATCTTGACAAGACCATAGAGAGTTGCAAAGCACAATTAGGC
ATAAATGAAATCTCGGAAGATGTCTATACGGCCGTAGAGCACAGCGATTCGGAGGATTCTGAGAAGTCAG
ATAGTAGCGATAGTGAGTATATCAGTGATGATGAGCAGAAGTCTAAGAACGAGCCAGAAGACACAGAGGA
CAAAGAAGGTTGTCAGATGGACAAAGAGCCATCTGCTGTTAAAAAAAAGCCCAAGCCTACAAACCCAGTG
GAGATTAAAGAGGAGCTGAAAAGCACGTCACCAGCCAGCGAGAAGGCAGACCCTGGAGCAGTCAAGGACA
AGGCCAGCCCTGAGCCTGAGAAGGACTTTTCCGAAAAGGCAAAACCTTCACCTCACCCCATAAAGGATAA
ACTGAAGGGAAAAGATGAGACGGATTCCCCAACAGTCCATTTGGGCCTGGACTCTGATTCAGAGAGCGAA
CTTGTCATAGATTTAGGAGAAGACCATTCTGGGCGGGAGGGTCGAAAAAATAAGAAGGAACCCAAAGAAC
CATCTCCCAAACAGGATGTTGTAGGTAAAACTCCACCATCCACGACGGTGGGCAGCCATTCTCCCCCGAA
AACACCGGTGCTCACCCGCTCTTCCGCCCAAACTTCCGCGGCTGGCGCCACAGCCACCACCAGCACGTCC
TCCACGGTCACCGTCACGGCCCCGGCCCCCGCCGCCACAGGAAGCCCAGTGAAAAAGCAGAGGCCGCTTT
TACCGAAGGAGACTGCCCCGGCCGTGCAGCGGGTCGTGTGGAACTCATCAACTGTCCAGCAGAAGGAGAT
CACACAGAGCCCATCCACGTCCACCATCACCCTGGTGACCAGCACACAGTCATCGCCCCTGGTCACCAGC
TCGGGGTCCATGAGCACCCTTGTGTCCTCAGTCAACGCTGACCTGCCCATCGCCACTGCCTCAGCTGATG
TCGCCGCTGATATTGCCAAGTACACTAGCAAAATGATGGATGCAATAAAAGGAACAATGACAGAAATATA
CAACGATCTTTCTAAA
[378 nt withheld, positions 4987-5364]
GTGAACACAGAAACACTAAATAAGTCCTCCCAGGGGAGCTCCTCGAGCACACAATCAGCACCTTCAGAAA
CGGCCAGCGCCTCCAAAGAGAAGGAGACGTCAGCTGAGAAAAGCAAGGAGAGTGGCTCGACCCTTGACCT
TTCTGGCTCCAGAGAGACGCCCTCCTCCATTCTCTTAGGCTCCAACCAAGGCTCTGTTAGCAAAAGGTGT
GACAAGCAACCTGCCTATGCCCCAACCACCACAGACCACCAGCCGCACCCCAACTACCCCGCCCAGAAGT
ACCATTCCCGGAGTAATAAATCCAGTTGGAGCAGCAGTGATGAGAAGAGGGGATCGACACGTTCCGATCA
CAACACCAGTACCAGCACGAAGAGCCTCCTCCCGAAAGAGTCTCGGCTGGACACCTTCTGGGACGCTAGC
GGCAGCGGCGCCACCAACTTCAGCCTGCTGAAGCAGGCCGGCGACGTGGAGGAGAACCCCGGCCCCATGA
TTGAACAAGATGGATTGCACGCAGGTTCTCCGGCCGCTTGGGTGGAGAGGCTATTCGGCTATGACTGGGC
ACAACAGACAATCGGCTGCTCTGATGCCGCCGTGTTCCGGCTGTCAGCGCAGGGGCGCCCGGTTCTTTTT
GTCAAGACCGACCTGTCCGGTGCCCTGAATGAACTGCAGGACGAGGCAGCGCGGCTATCGTGGCTGGCCA
CGACGGGCGTTCCTTGCGCAGCTGTGCTCGACGTTGTCACTGAAGCGGGAAGGGACTGGCTGCTATTGGG
CGAAGTGCCGGGGCAGGATCTCCTGTCATCTCACCTTGCTCCTGCCGAGAAAGTATCCATCATGGCTGAT
GCAATGCGGCGGCTGCATACGCTTGATCCGGCTACCTGCCCATTCGACCACCAAGCGAAACATCGCATCG
AGCGAGCACGTACTCGGATGGAAGCCGGTCTTGTCGATCAGGATGATCTGGACGAAGAGCATCAGGGGCT
CGCGCCAGCCGAACTGTTCGCCAGGCTCAAGGCGCGCATGCCCGACGGCGAGGATCTCGTCGTGACCCAT
GGCGATGCCTGCTTGCCGAATATCATGGTGGAAAATGGCCGCTTTTCTGGATTCATCGACTGTGGCCGGC
TGGGTGTGGCGGACCGCTATCAGGACATAGCGTTGGCTACCCGTGATATTGCTGAAGAGCTTGGCGGCGA
ATGGGCTGACCGCTTCCTCGTGCTTTACGGTATCGCCGCTCCCGATTCGCAGCGCATCGCCTTCTATCGC
CTTCTTGACGAGTTCTTCTGAACGCGTTAAGTCGACAATCAACCTCTGGATTACAAAATTTGTGAAAGAT
TGACTGGTATTCTTAACTATGTTGCTCCTTTTACGCTATGTGGATACGCTGCTTTAATGCCTTTGTATCA
TGCTATTGCTTCCCGTATGGCTTTCATTTTCTCCTCCTTGTATAAATCCTGGTTGCTGTCTCTTTATGAG
GAGTTGTGGCCCGTTGTCAGGCAACGTGGCGTGGTGTGCACTGTGTTTGCTGACGCAACCCCCACTGGTT
GGGGCATTGCCACCACCTGTCAGCTCCTTTCCGGGACTTTCGCTTTCCCCCTCCCTATTGCCACGGCGGA
ACTCATCGCCGCCTGCCTTGCCCGCTGCTGGACAGGGGCTCGGCTGTTGGGCACTGACAATTCCGTGGTG
TTGTCGGGGAAATCATCGTCCTTTCCTTGGCTGCTCGCCTGTGTTGCCACCTGGATTCTGCGCGGGACGT
CCTTCTGCTACGTCCCTTCGGCCCTCAATCCAGCGGACCTTCCTTCCCGCGGCCTGCTGCCGGCTCTGCG
GCCTCTTCCGCGTCTTCGCCTTCGCCCTCAGACGAGTCGGATCTCCCTTTGGGCCGCCTCCCCGCGTCGA
CTTTAAGACCAATGACTTACAAGGCAGCTGTAGATCTTAGCCACTTTTTAAAAGAAAAGGGGGGACTGGA
AGGGCTAATTCACTCCCAACGAAGACAAGATCTGCTTTTTGCTTGTACTGGGTCTCTCTGGTTAGACCAG
ATCTGAGCCTGGGAGCTCTCTGGCTAACTAGGGAACCCACTGCTTAAGCCTCAATAAAGCTTGCCTTGAG
TGCTTCAAGTAGTGTGTGCCCGTCTGTTGTGTGACTCTGGTAACTAGAGATCCCTCAGACCCTTTTAGTC
AGTGTGGAAAATCTCTAGCAGTACGTATAGTAGTTCATGTCATCTTATTATTCAGTATTTATAACTTGCA
AAGAAATGAATATCAGAGAGTGAGAGGAACTTGTTTATTGCAGCTTATAATGGTTACAAATAAAGCAATA
GCATCACAAATTTCACAAATAAAGCATTTTTTTCACTGCATTCTAGTTGTGGTTTGTCCAAACTCATCAA
TGTATCTTATCATGTCTGGCTCTAGCTATCCCGCCCCTAACTCCGCCCATCCCGCCCCTAACTCCGCCCA
GTTCCGCCCATTCTCCGCCCCATGGCTGACTAATTTTTTTTATTTATGCAGAGGCCGAGGCCGCCTCGGC
CTCTGAGCTATTCCAGAAGTAGTGAGGAGGCTTTTTTGGAGGCCTAGGGACGTACCCAATTCGCCCTATA
GTGAGTCGTATTACGCGCGCTCACTGGCCGTCGTTTTACAACGTCGTGACTGGGAAAACCCTGGCGTTAC
CCAACTTAATCGCCTTGCAGCACATCCCCCTTTCGCCAGCTGGCGTAATAGCGAAGAGGCCCGCACCGAT
CGCCCTTCCCAACAGTTGCGCAGCCTGAATGGCGAATGGG
[124 nt withheld, positions 8135-8258]
C
[91 nt withheld, positions 8260-8350]
A
[49 nt withheld, positions 8352-8400]
CCTTTGACGTTGGAGTCCACGTTCTTT
[37 nt withheld, positions 8428-8464]
ACCCTATCTCGGTCTATTCTTTTGATTTATAAGGGATTTTGCCGATTTCGGCCTATTGGTTAAAAAATGA
GCTGATTTAACAAAAATTTAACGCGAATTTTAACAAAATATTAACGCTTACAATTTAGGTGGCACTTTTC
GGGGAAATGTGCGCGGAACCCCTATTTGTTTATTTTTCTAAATACATTCAAATATGTATCCGCTCATGAG
ACAATAACCCTGATAAATGCTTCAATAATATTGAAAAAGGAAGAGTATGAGTATTCAACATTTCCGTGTC
GCCCTTATTCCCTTTTTTGCGGCATTTTGCCTTCCTGTTTTTGCTCACCCAGAAACGCTGGTGAAAGTAA
AAGATGCTGAAGATCAGTTGGGTGCACGAGTGGGTTACATCGAACTGGATCTCAACAGCGGTAAGATCCT
TGAGAGTTTTCGCCCCGAAGAACGTTTTCCAATGATGAGCACTTTTAAAGTTCTGCTATGTGGCGCGGTA
TTATCCCGTATTGACGCCGGGCAAGAGCAACTCGGTCGCCGCATACACTATTCTCAGAATGACTTGGTTG
AGTACTCACCAGTCACAGAAAAGCATCTTACGGATGGCATGACAGTAAGAGAATTATGCAGTGCTGCCAT
AACCATGAGTGATAACACTGCGGCCAACTTACTTCTGACAACGATCGGAGGACCGAAGGAGCTAACCGCT
TTTTTGCACAACATGGGGGATCATGTAACTCGCCTTGATCGTTGGGAACCGGAGCTGAATGAAGCCATAC
CAAACGACGAGCGTGACACCACGATGCCTGTAGCAATGGCAACAACGTTGCGCAAACTATTAACTGGCGA
ACTACTTACTCTAGCTTCCCGGCAACAATTAATAGACTGGATGGAGGCGGATAAAGTTGCAGGACCACTT
CTGCGCTCGGCCCTTCCGGCTGGCTGGTTTATTGCTGATAAATCTGGAGCCGGTGAGCGTGGGTCTCGCG
GTATCATTGCAGCACTGGGGCCAGATGGTAAGCCCTCCCGTATCGTAGTTATCTACACGACGGGGAGTCA
GGCAACTATGGATGAACGAAATAGACAGATCGCTGAGATAGGTGCCTCACTGATTAAGCATTGGTAACTG
TCAGACCAAGTTTACTCATATATACTTTAGATTGATTTAAAACTTCATTTTTAATTTAAAAGGATCTAGG
TGAAGATCCTTTTTGATAATCTCATGACCAAAATCCCTTAACGTGAGTTTTCGTTCCACTGAGCGTCAGA
CCCCGTAGAAAAGATCAAAGGATCTTCTTGAGATCCTTTTTTTCTGCGCGTAATCTGCTGCTTGCAAACA
AAAAAACCACCGCTACCAGCGGTGGTTTGTTTGCCGGATCAAGAGCTACCAACTCTTTTTCCGAAGGTAA
CTGGCTTCAGCAGAGCGCAGATACCAAATACTGTTCTTCTAGTGTAGCCGTAGTTAGGCCACCACTTCAA
GAACTCTGTAGCACCGCCTACATACCTCGCTCTGCTAATCCTGTTACCAGTGGCTGCTGCCAGTGGCGAT
AAGTCGTGTCTTACCGGGTTGGACTCAAGACGATAGTTACCGGATAAGGCGCAGCGGTCGGGCTGAACGG
GGGGTTCGTGCACACAGCCCAGCTTGGAGCGAACGACCTACACCGAACTGAGATACCTACAGCGTGAGCT
ATGAGAAAGCGCCACGCTTCCCGAAGGGAGAAAGGCGGACAGGTATCCGGTAAGCGGCAGGGTCGGAACA
GGAGAGCGCACGAGGGAGCTTCCAGGGGGAAACGCCTGGTATCTTTATAGTCCTGTCGGGTTTCGCCACC
TCTGACTTGAGCGTCGATTTTTGTGATGCTCGTCAGGGGGGCGGAGCCTATGGAAAAACGCCAGCAACGC
GGCCTTTTTACGGTTCCTGGCCTTTTGCTGGCCTTTTGCTCACATGTTCTTTCCTGCGTTATCCCCTGAT
TCTGTGGATAACCGTATTACCGCCTTTGAGTGAGCTGATACCGCTCGCCGCAGCCGAACGACCGAGCGCA
GCGAGTCAGTGAGCGAGGAAGCGGAAGAGCGCCCAATACGCAAACCGCCTCTCCCCGCGCGTTGGCCGAT
TCATTAATGCAGCTGGCACGACAGGTTTCCCGACTGGAAAGCGGGCAGTGAGCGCAACGCAATTAATGTG
AGTTAGCTCACTCATTAGGCACCCCAGGCTTTACACTTTATGCTTCCGGCTCGTATGTTGTGTGGAATTG
TGAGCGGATAACAATTTCACACAGGAAACAGCTATGACCATGATTACGCCAAGCGCGCAATTAACCCTCA
CTAAAGGGAACAAAAGCTGGAGCTGCAAGC
Features (pLannotate 1.2.2; 27 found; start..end, strand, type, name):
      5..231     +  promoter       RSV promoter: Rous sarcoma virus enhancer/promoter
    232..412     +  LTR            5' LTR (truncated): truncated 5' long terminal repeat (LTR) from HIV-1
    459..584     +  misc_feature   HIV-1 Ψ: packaging signal of human immunodeficiency virus type 1
    568..931     +  CDS            HIV-1 gag (fragment): gag protein from human immunodeficiency virus 1; gag
   1077..1310    +  misc_feature   RRE: The Rev response element (RRE) of HIV-1 allows for Rev-dependent mRNA export from the nucleus to the cytoplasm.
   1687..1713    +  CDS            Rev (fragment): human immunodeficiency virus 1 (HIV-1) Rev protein; rev; enhances nuclear export of unspliced and incompletely spliced viral mRNAs
   1723..1840    +  misc_feature   cPPT/CTS: central polypurine tract and central termination sequence of HIV-1
   1909..2120    +  promoter       EF-1α core promoter: core promoter for human elongation factor EF-1α
   2149..2214    +  CDS            3xFLAG: three tandem FLAG® epitope tags, followed by an enterokinase cleavage site
   2275..5778    +  CDS            ZMYND8 (sequence partly withheld): PKCB1_HUMAN - Also known as KIAA1125, PRKCBP1, RACK7. Experimental evidence at protein level: Swiss-Prot protein existence level 1. May act as a transcriptional corepressor for KDM5D. Required for KDM5D-mediated down-regulation of diverse metastasis-associated genes; the function seems to involve the recognition of the dual histone signature H3K4me1-H3K14ac. Suppresses prostate cancer cell invasion. From Homo sapiens (Human).
   5851..6642    +  CDS            neo: KKA2_KLEPN - Also known as kan, nptII. Experimental evidence at protein level: Swiss-Prot protein existence level 1. Resistance to kanamycin, neomycin, paromomycin, ribostamycin, butirosin and gentamicin B. From Klebsiella pneumoniae.
   6661..7249    +  misc_feature   WPRE: woodchuck hepatitis virus posttranscriptional regulatory element
   7300..7319    +  misc_feature   cPPT/CTS (fragment): central polypurine tract and central termination sequence of HIV-1
   7321..7554    +  LTR            3' LTR (ΔU3): self-inactivating 3' long terminal repeat (LTR) from HIV-1
   7632..7753    +  polyA_signal   SV40 poly(A) signal: SV40 polyadenylation signal
   7793..7928    +  rep_origin     SV40 ori: SV40 origin of replication
   7949..7967    -  promoter       T7 promoter: promoter for bacteriophage T7 RNA polymerase
   7975..8130    +  CDS            lacZα (fragment): LacZα fragment of β-galactosidase; lacZ fragment
   8135..8563    +  rep_origin     f1 ori (sequence partly withheld): f1 bacteriophage origin of replication; arrow indicates direction of (+) strand synthesis
   8616..8720    +  promoter       AmpR promoter: bla
   8721..9581    +  CDS            AmpR: β-lactamase; bla; confers resistance to ampicillin, carbenicillin, and related antibiotics
   9752..10340   +  rep_origin     ori: high-copy-number ColE1/pMB1/pBR322/pUC origin of replication
  10523..10615   +  CDS            lacI (fragment): lac repressor; lacI; The lac repressor binds to the lac operator to inhibit transcription in E. coli. This inhibition can be relieved by adding lactose or isopropyl-β-D-thiogalactopyranoside (IPTG).
  10628..10649   +  protein_bind   CAP binding site: CAP binding activates transcription in the presence of cAMP. E. coli catabolite activator protein
  10664..10694   +  promoter       lac promoter: promoter for the E. coli lac operon
  10698..10720   +  protein_bind   lac operator (fragment): The lac repressor binds to the lac operator to inhibit transcription in E. coli. This inhibition can be relieved by adding lactose or isopropyl-β-D-thiogalactopyranoside (IPTG). lac repressor encoded by lacI
  10763..10781   +  promoter       T3 promoter: promoter for bacteriophage T3 RNA polymerase
