[The description below was written by a language model from this plasmid's Addgene catalogue record and pLannotate feature annotations shown in this document.]
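Description:
ZMYND8-2A-neo is a third-generation-style, self-inactivating lentiviral expression plasmid built on the LentiV backbone for stable delivery of human ZMYND8 into mammalian cells. It is maintained in E. coli through a high-copy ColE1/pUC-type origin with ampicillin resistance (AmpR), and the backbone also carries an f1 origin, an SV40 origin and remnants of a lac/T7/T3 cloning region. The viral portion begins with an RSV promoter fused to a truncated HIV-1 5' LTR, which drives Tat-independent production of the genomic RNA in packaging cells. This is followed by the Ψ packaging signal with a gag fragment, the Rev response element for nuclear export of the unspliced transcript, and the cPPT/CTS. A ΔU3 3' LTR renders the integrated provirus transcriptionally self-inactivating, and an SV40 poly(A) signal lies downstream.

Within the provirus, an EF-1α core promoter drives a single open reading frame in which an N-terminal 3xFLAG tag precedes the ZMYND8 coding sequence, followed by the neomycin phosphotransferase gene. The plasmid name indicates that the two are joined by a 2A self-cleaving peptide, which would fit the short unannotated gap between them, although the feature table does not label it. This allows the tagged protein and the G418 resistance marker to be produced from one transcript, and a WPRE after neo enhances expression. The ZMYND8 cDNA carries synonymous changes at codons 214–218 that make it resistant to an sgRNA, so the construct is suited to rescue experiments in cells where endogenous ZMYND8 is targeted by CRISPR. The associated study concerns acute myeloid leukemia dependency on ZMYND8. The sequenced record is slightly shorter than the catalogued vector size.
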