Addgene plasmid #190619: ZMYND8-2A-neo
Purpose: Lentiviral expression plasmid of human ZMYND8, neomycin selection
Depositing lab: Junwei Shi. Depositing organization: University of Pennsylvania. Publication: ZMYND8-regulated IRF8 transcription axis is an acute myeloid leukemia dependency. Cao Z, Budinich KA, Huang H, Ren D, Lu B, Zhang Z, Chen Q, Zhou Y, Huang YH, Alikarami F, Kingsley MC, Lenard AK, Wakabayashi A, Khandros E, Bailis W, Qi J, Carroll MP, Blobel GA, Faryabi RB, Bernt KM, Berger SL, Shi J. Mol Cell. 2021 Sep 2;81(17):3604-3622.e10. doi: 10.1016/j.molcel.2021.07.018. Epub 2021 Aug 5. PubMed 34358447.
Backbone
  Vector backbone: LentiV
  Total vector size (bp): 10831
  Vector type: Mammalian Expression, Lentiviral
  Selectable markers: Neomycin (select with G418)
Growth in bacteria
  Bacterial resistance: Ampicillin, 100 μg/mL
  Growth temperature: 37°C
  Growth strain: NEB Stable
  Copy number: High Copy
Gene/Insert
  Gene/Insert name: ZMYND8
  Species: H. sapiens (human)
  Insert size (bp): 3564
  Mutation: synonymous mutation for sgRNA resistance at aa214-218
  Entrez Gene: ZMYND8 (a.k.a. PRKCBP1, PRO2893, RACK7)
  Tag / fusion protein: 3xFlag
Terms and licenses: Academic/Nonprofit Terms; Industry Terms: Not Available to Industry
How to cite: ZMYND8-2A-neo was a gift from Junwei Shi (Addgene plasmid # 190619 ; http://n2t.net/addgene:190619 ; RRID:Addgene_190619)
